>Addgene plasmid #134849 | pAT608_CMV/CAG_Flag-hNEIL2-PUFa-hTET1(CD) | addgene full sequence | sequence record 271774 | Addgene NGS Result
TTGAGATCCTTTTTTTCTGCGCGTAATCTGCTGCTTGCAAACAAAAAAACCACCGCTACCAGCGGTGGTT
TGTTTGCCGGATCAAGAGCTACCAACTCTTTTTCCGAAGGTAACTGGCTTCAGCAGAGCGCAGATACCAA
ATACTGTTCTTCTAGTGTAGCCGTAGTTAGGCCACCACTTCAAGAACTCTGTAGCACCGCCTACATACCT
CGCTCTGCTAATCCTGTTACCAGTGGCTGCTGCCAGTGGCGATAAGTCGTGTCTTACCGGGTTGGACTCA
AGACGATAGTTACCGGATAAGGCGCAGCGGTCGGGCTGAACGGGGGGTTCGTGCACACAGCCCAGCTTGG
AGCGAACGACCTACACCGAACTGAGATACCTACAGCGTGAGCTATGAGAAAGCGCCACGCTTCCCGAAGG
GAGAAAGGCGGACAGGTATCCGGTAAGCGGCAGGGTCGGAACAGGAGAGCGCACGAGGGAGCTTCCAGGG
GGAAACGCCTGGTATCTTTATAGTCCTGTCGGGTTTCGCCACCTCTGACTTGAGCGTCGATTTTTGTGAT
GCTCGTCAGGGGGGCGGAGCCTATGGAAAAACGCCAGCAACGCGGCCTTTTTACGGTTCCTGGCCTTTTG
CTGGCCTTTTGCTCACATGTTCTTTCCTGCGTTATCCCCTGATTCTGTGGATAACCGTATTACCGCCTTT
GAGTGAGCTGATACCGCTCGCCGCAGCCGAACGACCGAGCGCAGCGAGTCAGTGAGCGAGGAAGCGGAAG
AGCGCCCAATACGCAAACCGCCTCTCCCCGCGCGTTGGCCGATTCATTAATGCAGCTGGCACGACAGGTT
TCCCGACTGGAAAGCGGGCAGTGAGCGCAACGCAATTAATGTGAGTTAGCTCACTCATTAGGCACCCCAG
GCTTTACACTTTATGCTTCCGGCTCGTATGTTGTGTGGAATTGTGAGCGGATAACAATTTCACACAGGAA
ACAGCTATGACCATGATTACGCCAAGCGCGCAATTAACCCTCACTAAAGGGAACAAAAGCTGGAGCTGCA
AGCTTAATGTAGTCTTATGCAATACTCTTGTAGTCTTGCAACATGGTAACGATGAGTTAGCAACATGCCT
TACAAGGAGAGAAAAAGCACCGTGCATGCCGATTGGTGGAAGTAAGGTGGTACGATCGTGCCTTATTAGG
AAGGCAACAGACGGGTCTGACATGGATTGGACGAACCACTGAATTGCCGCATTGCAGAGATATTGTATTT
AAGTGCCTAGCTCGATACATAAACGGGTCTCTCTGGTTAGACCAGATCTGAGCCTGGGAGCTCTCTGGCT
AACTAGGGAACCCACTGCTTAAGCCTCAATAAAGCTTGCCTTGAGTGCTTCAAGTAGTGTGTGCCCGTCT
GTTGTGTGACTCTGGTAACTAGAGATCCCTCAGACCCTTTTAGTCAGTGTGGAAAATCTCTAGCAGTGGC
GCCCGAACAGGGACTTGAAAGCGAAAGGGAAACCAGAGGAGCTCTCTCGACGCAGGACTCGGCTTGCTGA
AGCGCGCACGGCAAGAGGCGAGGGGCGGCGACTGGTGAGTACGCCAAAAATTTTGACTAGCGGAGGCTAG
AAGGAGAGAGATGGGTGCGAGAGCGTCAGTATTAAGCGGGGGAGAATTAGATCGCGATGGGAAAAAATTC
GGTTAAGGCCAGGGGGAAAGAAAAAATATAAATTAAAACATATAGTATGGGCAAGCAGGGAGCTAGAACG
ATTCGCAGTTAATCCTGGCCTGTTAGAAACATCAGAAGGCTGTAGACAAATACTGGGACAGCTACAACCA
TCCCTTCAGACAGGATCAGAAGAACTTAGATCATTATATAATACAGTAGCAACCCTCTATTGTGTGCATC
AAAGGATAGAGATAAAAGACACCAAGGAAGCTTTAGACAAGATAGAGGAAGAGCAAAACAAAAGTAAGAC
CACCGCACAGCAAGCGGCCGCTGATCTTCAGACCTGGAGGAGGAGATATGAGGGACAATTGGAGAAGTGA
ATTATATAAATATAAAGTAGTAAAAATTGAACCATTAGGAGTAGCACCCACCAAGGCAAAGAGAAGAGTG
GTGCAGAGAGAAAAAAGAGCAGTGGGAATAGGAGCTTTGTTCCTTGGGTTCTTGGGAGCAGCAGGAAGCA
CTATGGGCGCAGCGTCAATGACGCTGACGGTACAGGCCAGACAATTATTGTCTGGTATAGTGCAGCAGCA
GAACAATTTGCTGAGGGCTATTGAGGCGCAACAGCATCTGTTGCAACTCACAGTCTGGGGCATCAAGCAG
CTCCAGGCAAGAATCCTGGCTGTGGAAAGATACCTAAAGGATCAACAGCTCCTGGGGATTTGGGGTTGCT
CTGGAAAACTCATTTGCACCACTGCTGTGCCTTGGAATGCTAGTTGGAGTAATAAATCTCTGGAACAGAT
TTGGAATCACACGACCTGGATGGAGTGGGACAGAGAAATTAACAATTACACAAGCTTAATACACTCCTTA
ATTGAAGAATCGCAAAACCAGCAAGAAAAGAATGAACAAGAATTATTGGAATTAGATAAATGGGCAAGTT
TGTGGAATTGGTTTAACATAACAAATTGGCTGTGGTATATAAAATTATTCATAATGATAGTAGGAGGCTT
GGTAGGTTTAAGAATAGTTTTTGCTGTACTTTCTATAGTGAATAGAGTTAGGCAGGGATATTCACCATTA
TCGTTTCAGACCCACCTCCCAACCCCGAGGGGACCCTTGCGCCTTTTCCAAGGCAGCCCTGGGTTTGCGC
AGGGACGCGGCTGCTCTGGGCGTGGTTCCGGGAAACGCAGCGGCGCCGACCCTGGGTCTCGCACATTCTT
CACGTCCGTTCGCAGCGTCACCCGGATCTTCGCCGCTACCCTTGTGGGCCCCCCGGCGACGCTTCCTGCT
CCGCCCCTAAGTCGGGAAGGTTCCTTGCGGTTCGCGGCGTGCCGGACGTGACAAACGGAAGCCGCACGTC
TCACTAGTACCCTCGCAGACGGACAGCGCCAGGGAGCAATGGCAGCGCGCCGACCGCGATGGGCTGTGGC
CAATAGCGGCTGCTCAGCAGGGCGCGCCGAGAGCAGCGGCCGGGAAGGGGCGGTGCGGGAGGCGGGGTGT
GGGGCGGTAGTGTGGGCCCTGTTCCTGCCCGCGCGGTGTTCCGCATTCTGCAAGCCTCCGGAGCGCACGT
CGGCAGTCGGCTCCCTCGTTGACCGAATCACCGACCTCTCTCCCCAGGGGGTACCACCGGAGCTTACCAT
GACCGAGTACAAGCCCACGGTGCGCCTCGCCACCCGCGACGACGTCCCCAGGGCCGTACGCACCCTCGCC
GCCGCGTTCGCCGACTACCCCGCCACGCGCCACACCGTCGATCCGGACCGCCACATCGAGCGGGTCACCG
AGCTGCAAGAACTCTTCCTCACGCGCGTCGGGCTCGACATCGGCAAGGTGTGGGTCGCGGACGACGGCGC
CGCCGTGGCGGTCTGGACCACGCCGGAGAGCGTCGAAGCGGGGGCGGTGTTCGCCGAGATCGGCCCGCGC
ATGGCCGAGTTGAGCGGTTCCCGGCTGGCCGCGCAGCAACAGATGGAAGGCCTCCTGGCGCCGCACCGGC
CCAAGGAGCCCGCGTGGTTCCTGGCCACCGTCGGCGTCTCGCCCGACCACCAGGGCAAGGGTCTGGGCAG
CGCCGTCGTGCTCCCCGGAGTGGAGGCGGCCGAGCGCGCCGGGGTGCCCGCCTTCCTGGAGACCTCCGCG
CCCCGCAACCTCCCCTTCTACGAGCGGCTCGGCTTCACCGTCACCGCCGACGTCGAGGTGCCCGAAGGAC
CGCGCACCTGGTGCATGACCCGCAAGCCCGGTGCCTGAGAATTCTAGATCTTGAGACAAATGGCAGTATT
CATCCACAATTTTAAAAGAAAAGGGGGGATTGGGGGGTACAGTGCAGGGGAAAGAATAGTAGACATAATA
GCAACAGACATACAAACTAAAGAATTACAAAAACAAATTACAAAAATTCAAAATTTTCGGGTTTATTACA
GGGACAGCAGAGATCCACTTTGGCGCCGGCTCGAGGGGGCCCGGGGTTATTAATAGTAATCAATTACGGG
GTCATTAGTTCATAGCCCATATATGGAGTTCCGCGTTACATAACTTACGGTAAATGGCCCGCCTGGCTGA
CCGCCCAACGACCCCCGCCCATTGACGTCAATAATGACGTATGTTCCCATAGTAACGCCAATAGGGACTT
TCCATTGACGTCAATGGGTGGAGTATTTACGGTAAACTGCCCACTTGGCAGTACATCAAGTGTATCATAT
GCCAAGTACGCCCCCTATTGACGTCAATGACGGTAAATGGCCCGCCTGGCATTATGCCCAGTACATGACC
TTATGGGACTTTCCTACTTGGCAGTACATCTACGTATTAGTCATCGCTATTACCATGGTGATGCGGTTTT
GGCAGTACATCAATGGGCGTGGATAGCGGTTTGACTCACGGGGATTTCCAAGTCTCCACCCCATTGACGT
CAATGGGAGTTTGTTTTGGCACCAAAATCAACGGGACTTTCCAAAATGTCGTAACAACTCCGCCCCATTG
ACGCAAATGGGCGGTAGGCGTGTACGGTGGGAGGTCTATATAAGCAGAGCTCTCTGGCTAACTGTCGGGA
TCAACAAGTTTGTACAAAAAAGCAGGCTCCGAATTCACCGGTGCCGCCACCATGGACTACAAGGACGACG
ATGACAAGCCCAAGAAAAAGCGCAAGTTGCCAGAAGGGCCGTTGGTGAGGAAATTTCACCATTTGGTCTC
CCCCTTTGTGGGTCAGCAGGTGGTCAAGACAGGGGGCAGCAGTAAGAAGCTACAGCCCGCCAGCCTGCAG
TCTCTGTGGCTCCAGGACACCCAGGTCCATGGAAAGAAATTATTCCTTAGATTTGATCTAGATGAAGAAA
TGGGGCCCCCTGGCAGCAGCCCAACACCAGAGCCTCCACAAAAAGAAGTGCAGAAGGAAGGGGCTGCGGA
CCCAAAGCAGGTCGGGGAGCCCAGCGGGCAGAAGACCCTTGATGGATCCTCACGGTCTGCAGAGCTCGTC
CCCCAGGGCGAGGATGATTCTGAGTATTTGGAGAGAGACGCCCCTGCAGGAGATGCTGGGAGGTGGCTGC
GTGTCAGCTTTGGTTTGTTTGGCAGCGTTTGGGTGAACGATTTCTCCAGAGCCAAGAAAGCCAACAAGAG
GGGGGACTGGAGGGACCCTTCCCCGAGGTTGGTCCTGCACTTTGGTGGTGGTGGCTTCCTGGCATTTTAT
AATTGTCAGTTGTCTTGGAGCTCTTCCCCAGTGGTCACACCCACCTGTGACATCCTGTCTGAGAAGTTCC
ATCGAGGACAAGCCTTAGAAGCTCTAGGCCAGGCTCAGCCTGTCTGCTATACACTGCTGGACCAGAGATA
CTTCTCAGGGCTAGGGAACATCATTAAGAATGAAGCCTTGTACAGAGCTGGGATCCATCCCCTTTCTCTC
GGTTCAGTCCTGAGTGCCTCGCGTCGGGAGGTCCTGGTGGATCACGTGGTGGAGTTCAGTACAGCCTGGC
TGCAGGGCAAGTTCCAAGGCAGACCGCAGCACACACAGGTCTACCAGAAAGAACAGTGCCCTGCTGGCCA
CCAGGTCATGAAGGAGGCGTTTGGGCCCGAAGATGGGTTACAGAGGCTCACCTGGTGGTGCCCGCAGTGC
CAGCCCCAGTTGTCAGAGGAGCCAGAGCAGTGCCAGTTCTCCGGTGCCGCCACCATGATCGATGGCGGAG
GCGGATCTGATCCAAAAAAGAAGAGAAAGGTAGATCCAAAAAAGAAGAGAAAGGTAGATCCAAAAAAGAA
GAGAAAGGTAGGATCTACCGGATCTAGAAACGATGGTGGTGGTGGAAGCGGGGGTGGGGGCAGCGGTGGA
GGGGGAAGCGGGCGCGCCGGGATCCTCCCCCCCAAGAAAAAGAGGAAGGTATCTAGAGGCCGCAGCCGCC
TTTTGGAAGATTTTCGAAACAACCGGTACCCCAATTTACAACTGCGGGAGATTGCTGGACATATAATGGA
ATTTTCCCAAGACCAGCATGGGTCCAGATTCATTCAGCTGAAACTGGAGCGTGCCACACCAGCTGAGCGC
CAGCTTGTCTTCAATGAAATCCTCCAGGCTGCCTACCAACTCATGGTGGATGTGTTTGGTAATTACGTCA
TTCAGAAGTTCTTTGAATTTGGCAGTCTTGAACAGAAGCTGGCTTTGGCAGAACGGATTCGAGGCCACGT
CCTGTCATTGGCACTACAGATGTATGGCAGCCGTGTTATCGAGAAAGCTCTTGAGTTTATTCCTTCAGAC
CAGCAGAATGAGATGGTTCGGGAACTAGATGGCCATGTCTTGAAGTGTGTGAAAGATCAGAATGGCAATC
ACGTGGTTCAGAAATGCATTGAATGTGTACAGCCCCAGTCTTTGCAATTTATCATCGACGCGTTTAAGGG
ACAGGTATTTGCCTTATCCACACATCCTTATGGCTGCCGAGTGATTCAGAGAATCCTGGAGCACTGTCTC
CCTGACCAGACACTCCCTATTTTAGAGGAGCTTCACCAGCACACAGAGCAGCTGGTACAGGATCAATATG
GAAATTATGTAATCCAACATGTACTGGAGCACGGTCGTCCTGAGGATAAAAGCAAAATTGTAGCAGAAAT
CCGAGGCAATGTACTTGTATTGAGTCAGCACAAATTTGCAAGCAATGTTGTGGAGAAGTGTGTTACTCAC
GCCTCACGTACGGAGCGCGCTGTGCTCATCGACGAGGTGTGCACCATGAACGACGGTCCCCACAGTGCCT
TATACACCATGATGAAGGACCAGTATGCCAACTACGTGGTCCAGAAGATGATTGACGTGGCGGAGCCAGG
CCAGCGGAAGATCGTCATGCATAAGATCCGGCCCCACATCGCAACTCTTCGTAAGTACACCTATGGCAAG
CACATTCTGGCCAAGCTGGAGAAGTACTACATGAAGAACGGTGTTGACTTAGGGGACCCAAAGAAGAAGC
GCAAAGTGGATCCTAAAAAGAAAAGAAAGGTAGGCGGCCGCGGGGGAGGCGGTTCCGGTGGCGGCGGAAG
CGGAGGTGGAGGATCAGGGCCGGCCGAACTGCCCACCTGCAGCTGTCTTGATCGAGTTATACAAAAAGAC
AAAGGCCCATATTATACACACCTTGGGGCAGGACCAAGTGTTGCTGCTGTCAGGGAAATCATGGAGAATA
GGTATGGTCAAAAAGGAAACGCAATAAGGATAGAAATAGTAGTGTACACCGGTAAAGAAGGGAAAAGCTC
TCATGGGTGTCCAATTGCTAAGTGGGTTTTAAGAAGAAGCAGTGATGAAGAAAAAGTTCTTTGTTTGGTC
CGGCAGCGTACAGGCCACCACTGTCCAACTGCTGTGATGGTGGTGCTCATCATGGTGTGGGATGGCATCC
CTCTTCCAATGGCCGACCGGCTATACACAGAGCTCACAGAGAATCTAAAGTCATACAATGGGCACCCTAC
CGACAGAAGATGCACCCTCAATGAAAATCGTACCTGTACATGTCAAGGAATTGATCCAGAGACTTGTGGA
GCTTCATTCTCTTTTGGCTGTTCATGGAGTATGTACTTTAATGGCTGTAAGTTTGGTAGAAGCCCAAGCC
CCAGAAGATTTAGAATTGATCCAAGCTCTCCCTTACATGAAAAAAACCTTGAAGATAACTTACAGAGTTT
GGCTACACGATTAGCTCCAATTTATAAGCAGTATGCTCCAGTAGCTTACCAAAATCAGGTGGAATATGAA
AATGTTGCCCGAGAATGTCGGCTTGGCAGCAAGGAAGGTCGTCCCTTCTCTGGGGTCACTGCTTGCCTGG
ACTTCTGTGCTCATCCCCACAGGGACATTCACAACATGAATAATGGAAGCACTGTGGTTTGTACCTTAAC
TCGAGAAGATAACCGCTCTTTGGGTGTTATTCCTCAAGATGAGCAGCTCCATGTGCTACCTCTTTATAAG
CTTTCAGACACAGATGAGTTTGGCTCCAAGGAAGGAATGGAAGCCAAGATCAAATCTGGGGCCATCGAGG
TCCTGGCACCCCGCCGCAAAAAAAGAACGTGTTTCACTCAGCCTGTTCCCCGTTCTGGAAAGAAGAGGGC
TGCGATGATGACAGAGGTTCTTGCACATAAGATAAGGGCAGTGGAAAAGAAACCTATTCCCCGAATCAAG
CGGAAGAATAACTCAACAACAACAAACAACAGTAAGCCTTCGTCACTGCCAACCTTAGGGAGTAACACTG
AGACCGTGCAACCTGAAGTAAAAAGTGAAACCGAACCCCATTTTATCTTAAAAAGTTCAGACAACACTAA
AACTTATTCGCTGATGCCATCCGCTCCTCACCCAGTGAAAGAGGCATCTCCAGGCTTCTCCTGGTCCCCG
AAGACTGCTTCAGCCACACCAGCTCCACTGAAGAATGACGCAACAGCCTCATGCGGGTTTTCAGAAAGAA
GCAGCACTCCCCACTGTACGATGCCTTCGGGAAGACTCAGTGGTGCCAATGCAGCTGCTGCTGATGGCCC
TGGCATTTCACAGCTTGGCGAAGTGGCTCCTCTCCCCACCCTGTCTGCTCCTGTGATGGAGCCCCTCATT
AATTCTGAGCCTTCCACTGGTGTGACTGAGCCGCTAACGCCTCATCAGCCAAACCACCAGCCCTCCTTCC
TCACCTCTCCTCAAGACCTTGCCTCTTCTCCAATGGAAGAAGATGAGCAGCATTCTGAAGCAGATGAGCC
TCCATCAGACGAACCCCTATCTGATGACCCCCTGTCACCTGCTGAGGAGAAATTGCCCCACATTGATGAG
TATTGGTCAGACAGTGAGCACATCTTTTTGGATGCAAATATTGGTGGGGTGGCCATCGCACCTGCTCACG
GCTCGGTTTTGATTGAGTGTGCCCGGCGAGAGCTGCACGCTACCACTCCTGTTGAGCACCCCAACCGTAA
TCATCCAACCCGCCTCTCCCTTGTCTTTTACCAGCACAAAAACCTAAATAAGCCCCAACATGGTTTTGAA
CTAAACAAGATTAAGTTTGAGGCTAAAGAAGCTAAGAATAAGAAAATGAAGGCCTCAGAGCAAAAAGACC
AGGCAGCTAATGAAGGTCCAGAACAGTCCTCTGAAGTAAATGAATTGAACCAAATTCCTTCTCATAAAGC
ATTAACATTAACCCATGACAATGTTGTCACCGTGTCCCCTTATGCTCTCACACACGTTGCGGGGCCCTAT
AACCATTGGGTCATCGATTGATTAATTAAGAATTCGACCCAGCTTTCTTGTACAAAGTGGTTGGTAAGCC
TATCCCTAACCCTCTCCTCGGTCTCGATTCTACGTAGTAATGAGCTAGCGCTAACCGGTGGCGCGTTAAG
TCGACAATCAACCTCTGGATTACAAAATTTGTGAAAGATTGACTGGTATTCTTAACTATGTTGCTCCTTT
TACGCTATGTGGATACGCTGCTTTAATGCCTTTGTATCATGCTATTGCTTCCCGTATGGCTTTCATTTTC
TCCTCCTTGTATAAATCCTGGTTGCTGTCTCTTTATGAGGAGTTGTGGCCCGTTGTCAGGCAACGTGGCG
TGGTGTGCACTGTGTTTGCTGACGCAACCCCCACTGGTTGGGGCATTGCCACCACCTGTCAGCTCCTTTC
CGGGACTTTCGCTTTCCCCCTCCCTATTGCCACGGCGGAACTCATCGCCGCCTGCCTTGCCCGCTGCTGG
ACAGGGGCTCGGCTGTTGGGCACTGACAATTCCGTGGTGTTGTCGGGGAAATCATCGTCCTTTCCTTGGC
TGCTCGCCTGTGTTGCCACCTGGATTCTGCGCGGGACGTCCTTCTGCTACGTCCCTTCGGCCCTCAATCC
AGCGGACCTTCCTTCCCGCGGCCTGCTGCCGGCTCTGCGGCCTCTTCCGCGTCTTCGCCTTCGCCCTCAG
ACGAGTCGGATCTCCCTTTGGGCCGCCTCCCCGCGTCGACTTTAAGACCAATGACTTACAAGGCAGCTGT
AGATCTTAGCCACTTTTTAAAAGAAAAGGGGGGACTGGAAGGGCTAATTCACTCCCAACGAAGACAAGAT
CTGCTTTTTGCTTGTACTGGGTCTCTCTGGTTAGACCAGATCTGAGCCTGGGAGCTCTCTGGCTAACTAG
GGAACCCACTGCTTAAGCCTCAATAAAGCTTGCCTTGAGTGCTTCAAGTAGTGTGTGCCCGTCTGTTGTG
TGACTCTGGTAACTAGAGATCCCTCAGACCCTTTTAGTCAGTGTGGAAAATCTCTAGCAGTACGTATAGT
AGTTCATGTCATCTTATTATTCAGTATTTATAACTTGCAAAGAAATGAATATCAGAGAGTGAGAGGAACT
TGTTTATTGCAGCTTATAATGGTTACAAATAAAGCAATAGCATCACAAATTTCACAAATAAAGCATTTTT
TTCACTGCATTCTAGTTGTGGTTTGTCCAAACTCATCAATGTATCTTATCATGTCTGGCTCTAGCTATCC
CGCCCCTAACTCCGCCCATCCCGCCCCTAACTCCGCCCAGTTCCGCCCATTCTCCGCCCCATGGCTGACT
AATTTTTTTTATTTATGCAGAGGCCGAGGCCGCCTCGGCCTCTGAGCTATTCCAGAAGTAGTGAGGAGGC
TTTTTTGGAGGCCTAGGGACGTACCCAATTCGCCCTATAGTGAGTCGTATTACGCGCGCTCACTGGCCGT
CGTTTTACAACGTCGTGACTGGGAAAACCCTGGCGTTACCCAACTTAATCGCCTTGCAGCACATCCCCCT
TTCGCCAGCTGGCGTAATAGCGAAGAGGCCCGCACCGATCGCCCTTCCCAACAGTTGCGCAGCCTGAATG
GCGAATGGG
[124 nt withheld, positions 10930-11053]
C
[91 nt withheld, positions 11055-11145]
A
[49 nt withheld, positions 11147-11195]
CCTTTGACGTTGGAGTCCACGTTCTTT
[37 nt withheld, positions 11223-11259]
ACCCTATCTCGGTCTATTCTTTTGATTTATAAGGGATTTTGCCGATTTCGGCCTATTGGTTAAAAAATGA
GCTGATTTAACAAAAATTTAACGCGAATTTTAACAAAATATTAACGCTTACAATTTAGGTGGCACTTTTC
GGGGAAATGTGCGCGGAACCCCTATTTGTTTATTTTTCTAAATACATTCAAATATGTATCCGCTCATGAG
ACAATAACCCTGATAAATGCTTCAATAATATTGAAAAAGGAAGAGTATGAGTATTCAACATTTCCGTGTC
GCCCTTATTCCCTTTTTTGCGGCATTTTGCCTTCCTGTTTTTGCTCACCCAGAAACGCTGGTGAAAGTAA
AAGATGCTGAAGATCAGTTGGGTGCACGAGTGGGTTACATCGAACTGGATCTCAACAGCGGTAAGATCCT
TGAGAGTTTTCGCCCCGAAGAACGTTTTCCAATGATGAGCACTTTTAAAGTTCTGCTATGTGGCGCGGTA
TTATCCCGTATTGACGCCGGGCAAGAGCAACTCGGTCGCCGCATACACTATTCTCAGAATGACTTGGTTG
AGTACTCACCAGTCACAGAAAAGCATCTTACGGATGGCATGACAGTAAGAGAATTATGCAGTGCTGCCAT
AACCATGAGTGATAACACTGCGGCCAACTTACTTCTGACAACGATCGGAGGACCGAAGGAGCTAACCGCT
TTTTTGCACAACATGGGGGATCATGTAACTCGCCTTGATCGTTGGGAACCGGAGCTGAATGAAGCCATAC
CAAACGACGAGCGTGACACCACGATGCCTGTAGCAATGGCAACAACGTTGCGCAAACTATTAACTGGCGA
ACTACTTACTCTAGCTTCCCGGCAACAATTAATAGACTGGATGGAGGCGGATAAAGTTGCAGGACCACTT
CTGCGCTCGGCCCTTCCGGCTGGCTGGTTTATTGCTGATAAATCTGGAGCCGGTGAGCGTGGGTCTCGCG
GTATCATTGCAGCACTGGGGCCAGATGGTAAGCCCTCCCGTATCGTAGTTATCTACACGACGGGGAGTCA
GGCAACTATGGATGAACGAAATAGACAGATCGCTGAGATAGGTGCCTCACTGATTAAGCATTGGTAACTG
TCAGACCAAGTTTACTCATATATACTTTAGATTGATTTAAAACTTCATTTTTAATTTAAAAGGATCTAGG
TGAAGATCCTTTTTGATAATCTCATGACCAAAATCCCTTAACGTGAGTTTTCGTTCCACTGAGCGTCAGA
CCCCGTAGAAAAGATCAAAGGATCTTC
Features (pLannotate 1.2.2; 37 found; start..end, strand, type, name):
      1..589     +  rep_origin     ori: high-copy-number ColE1/pMB1/pBR322/pUC origin of replication
    772..864     +  CDS            lacI (fragment): lac repressor; lacI; The lac repressor binds to the lac operator to inhibit transcription in E. coli. This inhibition can be relieved by adding lactose or isopropyl-β-D-thiogalactopyranoside (IPTG).
    877..898     +  protein_bind   CAP binding site: CAP binding activates transcription in the presence of cAMP. E. coli catabolite activator protein
    913..943     +  promoter       lac promoter: promoter for the E. coli lac operon
    947..969     +  protein_bind   lac operator (fragment): The lac repressor binds to the lac operator to inhibit transcription in E. coli. This inhibition can be relieved by adding lactose or isopropyl-β-D-thiogalactopyranoside (IPTG). lac repressor encoded by lacI
   1012..1030    +  promoter       T3 promoter: promoter for bacteriophage T3 RNA polymerase
   1058..1284    +  promoter       RSV promoter: Rous sarcoma virus enhancer/promoter
   1285..1465    +  LTR            5' LTR (truncated): truncated 5' long terminal repeat (LTR) from HIV-1
   1512..1637    +  misc_feature   HIV-1 Ψ: packaging signal of human immunodeficiency virus type 1
   1621..1984    +  CDS            HIV-1 gag (fragment): gag protein from human immunodeficiency virus 1; gag
   2130..2363    +  misc_feature   RRE: The Rev response element (RRE) of HIV-1 allows for Rev-dependent mRNA export from the nucleus to the cytoplasm.
   2740..2766    +  CDS            Rev (fragment): human immunodeficiency virus 1 (HIV-1) Rev protein; rev; enhances nuclear export of unspliced and incompletely spliced viral mRNAs
   2767..3267    +  promoter       hPGK promoter: human phosphoglycerate kinase 1 promoter
   3289..3888    +  CDS            PuroR (fragment): puromycin N-acetyltransferase; pac from Streptomyces; confers resistance to puromycin
   3930..4047    +  misc_feature   cPPT/CTS: central polypurine tract and central termination sequence of HIV-1
   4164..4467    +  enhancer       CMV enhancer: human cytomegalovirus immediate early enhancer
   4468..4671    +  promoter       CMV promoter: human cytomegalovirus (CMV) immediate early promoter
   4694..4718    +  protein_bind   attB1: mutant version of attB; recombination site for the Gateway® BP reaction BP Clonase™
   4748..4768    +  CDS            FLAG (fragment): FLAG® epitope tag, followed by an enterokinase cleavage site
   4787..5782    +  CDS            NEIL2: NEIL2_HUMAN - Experimental evidence at protein level: Swiss-Prot protein existence level 1. Involved in base excision repair of DNA damaged by oxidation or by mutagenic agents. Has DNA glycosylase activity towards 5- hydroxyuracil and other oxidized derivatives of cytosine with a preference for mismatched double-stranded DNA (DNA bubbles). Has low or no DNA glycosylase activity towards thymine glycol, 2-hydroxyadenine, hypoxanthine and 8-oxoguanine. Has AP (apurinic/apyrimidinic) lyase activity and introduces nicks in the DNA strand. Cleaves the DNA backbone by beta-delta elimination to genera
   5822..5842    +  CDS            SV40 NLS: nuclear localization signal of SV40 (simian virus 40) large T antigen
   5846..5866    +  CDS            SV40 NLS: nuclear localization signal of SV40 (simian virus 40) large T antigen
   5870..5890    +  CDS            SV40 NLS: nuclear localization signal of SV40 (simian virus 40) large T antigen
   6008..7054    +  CDS            PUM1 (fragment): PUM1_HUMAN - Also known as KIAA0099 From Homo sapiens (Human).
   7163..9322    +  CDS            TET1 (fragment): TET1_HUMAN - Also known as CXXC6, KIAA1676, LCX. Experimental evidence at protein level: Swiss-Prot protein existence level 1. Dioxygenase that catalyzes the conversion of the modified genomic base 5-methylcytosine (5mC) into 5-hydroxymethylcytosine (5hmC) and plays a key role in active DNA demethylation. Also mediates subsequent conversion of 5hmC into 5-formylcytosine (5fC), and conversion of 5fC to 5-carboxylcytosine (5caC). Conversion of 5mC into 5hmC, 5fC and 5caC probably constitutes the first step in cytosine demethylation. Methylation at the C5 position of cytosine bases is an epigenet
   9347..9371    -  protein_bind   attB2: mutant version of attB; recombination site for the Gateway® BP reaction BP Clonase™
   9373..9414    +  CDS            V5 tag: epitope tag from simian virus 5
   9456..10044   +  misc_feature   WPRE: woodchuck hepatitis virus posttranscriptional regulatory element
  10095..10114   +  misc_feature   cPPT/CTS (fragment): central polypurine tract and central termination sequence of HIV-1
  10116..10349   +  LTR            3' LTR (ΔU3): self-inactivating 3' long terminal repeat (LTR) from HIV-1
  10427..10548   +  polyA_signal   SV40 poly(A) signal: SV40 polyadenylation signal
  10588..10723   +  rep_origin     SV40 ori: SV40 origin of replication
  10744..10762   -  promoter       T7 promoter: promoter for bacteriophage T7 RNA polymerase
  10770..10925   +  CDS            lacZα (fragment): LacZα fragment of β-galactosidase; lacZ fragment
  10930..11358   +  rep_origin     f1 ori (sequence partly withheld): f1 bacteriophage origin of replication; arrow indicates direction of (+) strand synthesis
  11411..11515   +  promoter       AmpR promoter: bla
  11516..12376   +  CDS            AmpR: β-lactamase; bla; confers resistance to ampicillin, carbenicillin, and related antibiotics
