[The description below was written by a language model from this plasmid's Addgene catalogue record and pLannotate feature annotations shown in this document.]
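Description:
pAT608_CMV/CAG_Flag-hNEIL2-PUFa-hTET1(CD) is a third-generation, self-inactivating lentiviral expression plasmid built on the pLX302 Gateway destination backbone (about 12.5 kb in total). It is maintained in E. coli through a ColE1/pUC-type origin and ampicillin resistance (AmpR); an f1 origin is also present. The catalogue lists it as low copy and propagated in a recombination-reduced strain, as is common for LTR-containing vectors. The viral portion comprises an RSV promoter driving a truncated HIV-1 5' LTR, the Ψ packaging signal with a partial gag fragment, the RRE, a cPPT/CTS, a WPRE and a ΔU3 3' LTR followed by an SV40 poly(A) signal. Genomic RNA is therefore made independently of Tat, packaged when helper plasmids are supplied in trans, and integrates as a provirus with inactive LTRs. An internal hPGK promoter drives puromycin N-acetyltransferase for selection of transduced mammalian cells.

The payload sits between attB1 and attB2 sites left by Gateway recombination. It is a single fusion reading frame: an N-terminal FLAG tag, human NEIL2 (a base excision repair DNA glycosylase/AP lyase), three tandem SV40 nuclear localisation signals, a PUM1-derived PUF RNA-binding domain (PUFa) and the catalytic domain of human TET1, the dioxygenase that oxidises 5-methylcytosine. The record names the promoter as CMV/CAG, but the feature table annotates only a CMV enhancer and promoter upstream of the insert. A backbone V5 tag lies after attB2; the record does not say whether it is translated. This protein is the Casilio-ME3.1 effector. In the Casilio system the PUF domain is recruited to its binding sites appended to a guide RNA, so dCas9 brings the effector to a chosen locus. This couples methylcytosine oxidation to DNA repair for targeted DNA demethylation. The dCas9 and guide RNA components are not encoded on this plasmid.
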