Addgene plasmid #134849: pAT608_CMV/CAG_Flag-hNEIL2-PUFa-hTET1(CD)
Purpose: 3rd generation lentiviral expression of Flag-tagged Casilio-ME3.1 effector hNEIL2-PUFa-hTET1(CD) in mammalian cells
Depositing lab: Albert Cheng. Depositing organization: Jackson Laboratory. Publication: Enhanced CRISPR-based DNA demethylation by Casilio-ME-mediated RNA-guided coupling of methylcytosine oxidation and DNA repair pathways. Taghbalout A, Du M, Jillette N, Rosikiewicz W, Rath A, Heinen CD, Li S, Cheng AW. Nat Commun. 2019 Sep 20;10(1):4296. doi: 10.1038/s41467-019-12339-7. PubMed 31541098.
Backbone
  Vector backbone: pLX302
  Backbone manufacturer: Plasmid #25896
  Backbone size w/o insert (bp): 9573
  Total vector size (bp): 12546
  Vector type: Mammalian Expression, Lentiviral, CRISPR, Synthetic Biology
  Selectable markers: Puromycin
Growth in bacteria
  Bacterial resistance: Ampicillin, 100 μg/mL
  Growth temperature: 30°C
  Growth strain: NEB Stable
  Copy number: Low Copy
Gene/Insert
  Gene/Insert name: Flag-NEILE2-PUFa-TET1(CD)
  Species: H. sapiens (human), Synthetic
  Insert size (bp): 4614
  Promoter: CMV/CAG
  Tag / fusion protein: Flag-NEIL2-PUFa-TET1(CD) (N terminal on insert)
  Cloning method: Gateway Cloning
  Sequencing primers: 5′ cgcaaatgggcggtaggcgtg; 3′ agcagcgtatccacatagcg
Terms and licenses: Academic/Nonprofit Terms; Industry Terms: Not Available to Industry
How to cite: pAT608_CMV/CAG_Flag-hNEIL2-PUFa-hTET1(CD) was a gift from Albert Cheng (Addgene plasmid # 134849)
